Addgene plasmid #117708: pmSod1-Q42L-N’His
Purpose: mutation on stability/solubility of SOD1
Depositing lab: Elizabeth Fisher. Depositing organization: University College London.
Backbone
  Vector backbone: pET28a(+)
  Backbone manufacturer: Novagen
  Vector type: Bacterial Expression
Growth in bacteria
  Bacterial resistance: Kanamycin, 50 μg/mL
  Growth temperature: 37°C
  Growth strain: DH5alpha
  Copy number: High Copy
Gene/Insert
  Gene/Insert name: Sod1
  Species: M. musculus (mouse)
  Insert size (bp): 467
  Mutation: Q42L
  Entrez Gene: Sod1 (a.k.a. B430204E11Rik, Cu/Zn-SOD, CuZnSOD, Ipo-1, Ipo1, SODC, Sod-1)
  Promoter: T7
  Tag / fusion protein: His tag with Thrombin cleavage site (N terminal on insert)
  Cloning method: Restriction Enzyme; 5′ cloning site NdeI (unknown if destroyed); 3′ cloning site XhoI (unknown if destroyed)
  Sequencing primers: 5′ unknown
Terms and licenses: Academic/Nonprofit Terms; Industry Terms: Not Available to Industry
How to cite: pmSod1-Q42L-N’His was a gift from Elizabeth Fisher (Addgene plasmid # 117708 ; http://n2t.net/addgene:117708 ; RRID:Addgene_117708)
