[The description below was written by a language model from this plasmid's Addgene catalogue record and pLannotate feature annotations shown in this document.]
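Description:
pmSod1-Q42L-N'His is a bacterial expression plasmid built on the Novagen pET28a(+) backbone that produces mouse Cu/Zn superoxide dismutase (Sod1) carrying a Q42L substitution. The roughly 5.75 kb sequenced plasmid is maintained in E. coli through a ColE1/pMB1-type origin and selected with kanamycin via the aph(3')-Ia resistance gene. The catalogue lists it as high copy, although the feature table also shows the rop gene and the bom region inherited from pBR322, and Rop normally moderates copy number. An f1 origin is present as well, along with short tetracycline-resistance gene fragments that are non-functional pBR322 remnants flanking the lacI cassette.

The Sod1 coding sequence was cloned between NdeI and XhoI, placing it downstream of a T7 promoter, a lac operator and the T7 gene 10 ribosome binding site, with a T7 terminator at the end of the unit. The plasmid-borne lacI gene supplies lac repressor, so transcription is held off until induction with IPTG in a host that provides T7 RNA polymerase. The protein is made with an N-terminal His tag followed by a thrombin cleavage site, allowing metal-affinity purification and subsequent tag removal. The feature annotated as a capTEV fragment corresponds to this His stretch. A vector-derived His-tag sequence is also annotated just after the insert. Whether it is translated depends on a stop codon at the end of Sod1, which the record does not state, though the catalogue describes only an N-terminal tag. According to the deposit record, the construct is intended for examining how this mutation affects the stability and solubility of SOD1.
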