Features (pLannotate 1.2.2; 21 found; start..end, strand, type, name):
     12..370     +  rep_origin     f1 ori (sequence partly withheld): f1 bacteriophage origin of replication; arrow indicates direction of (+) strand synthesis
    493..550     +  promoter       AmpR promoter (fragment): bla
    559..1374    -  CDS            KanR: aminoglycoside phosphotransferase; aph(3')-Ia; confers resistance to kanamycin in bacteria or G418 (Geneticin®) in eukaryotes
   1496..2084    +  rep_origin     ori: high-copy-number ColE1/pMB1/pBR322/pUC origin of replication
   2270..2409    -  misc_feature   bom: basis of mobility region from pBR322
   2511..2702    -  CDS            rop: Rop protein, which maintains plasmids at low copy number; rop
   2719..3099    +  CDS            YPB1_ECOLX: Protein predicted: Swiss-Prot protein existence level 4. From Escherichia coli.
   3171..3462    -  CDS            TcR (fragment): tetracycline efflux protein; tet; confers resistance to tetracycline
   3477..3498    -  protein_bind   CAP binding site: CAP binding activates transcription in the presence of cAMP. E. coli catabolite activator protein
   3511..4593    -  CDS            lacI: lac repressor; lacI; The lac repressor binds to the lac operator to inhibit transcription in E. coli. This inhibition can be relieved by adding lactose or isopropyl-β-D-thiogalactopyranoside (IPTG).
   4594..4671    -  promoter       lacI promoter: lacI
   4679..4958    -  CDS            TcR (fragment): tetracycline efflux protein; tet; confers resistance to tetracycline
   4980..4998    +  promoter       T7 promoter: promoter for bacteriophage T7 RNA polymerase
   4999..5023    +  protein_bind   lac operator: The lac repressor binds to the lac operator to inhibit transcription in E. coli. This inhibition can be relieved by adding lactose or isopropyl-β-D-thiogalactopyranoside (IPTG). lac repressor encoded by lacI
   5038..5060    +  RBS            RBS: efficient ribosome binding site from bacteriophage T7 gene 10 (Olins and Rangwala, 1989)
   5079..5095    +  CDS            capTEV™ (fragment): composite tag for in vivo biotinylation, TEV protease cleavage, and 6xHis tagging
   5106..5123    +  CDS            thrombin site: thrombin recognition and cleavage site
   5127..5588    +  CDS            Sod1: SODC_MOUSE - Experimental evidence at protein level: Swiss-Prot protein existence level 1. Destroys radicals which are normally produced within the cells and which are toxic to biological systems. From Mus musculus (Mouse).
   5598..5615    +  CDS            9xHis (fragment): 9xHis affinity tag
   5625..5674    +  CDS            SET1 (fragment): solubility-enhancement tag derived from T7 phage gene 10B
   5682..5729    +  terminator     T7 terminator: transcription terminator for bacteriophage T7 RNA polymerase
>Addgene plasmid #117708 | pmSod1-Q42L-N’His | addgene full sequence | sequence record 227535 | Addgene NGS Result
TGGCGAATGGG
[124 nt withheld, positions 12-135]
C
[91 nt withheld, positions 137-227]
A
[49 nt withheld, positions 229-277]
CCTTTGACGTTGGAGTCCACGTTCTTT
[37 nt withheld, positions 305-341]
ACCCTATCTCGGTCTATTCTTTTGATTTATAAGGGATTTTGTCGATTTCGGCCTATTGGTTAAAAAATGA
GCTGATTTAACAAAAATTTAACGCGAATTTTAACAAAATATTAACGCTTACAATTTAGGTGGCACTTTTC
GGGGAAATGTGCGCGGAACCCCTATTTGTTTATTTTTCTAAATACATTCAAATATGTATCCGCTCATGAA
TTAATTCTTAGAAAAACTCATCGAGCATCAAATGAAACTGCAATTTATTCATATCAGGATTATCAATACC
ATATTTTTGAAAAAGCCGTTTCTGTAATGAAGGAGAAAACTCACCGAGGCAGTTCCATAGGATGGCAAGA
TCCTGGTATCGGTCTGCGATTCCGACTCGTCCAACATCAATACAACCTATTAATTTCCCCTCGTCAAAAA
TAAGGTTATCAAGTGAGAAATCACCATGAGTGACGACTGAATCCGGTGAGAATGGCAAAAGTTTATGCAT
TTCTTTCCAGACTTGTTCAACAGGCCAGCCATTACGCTCGTCATCAAAATCACTCGCATCAACCAAACCG
TTATTCATTCGTGATTGCGCCTGAGCGAGACGAAATACGCGATCGCTGTTAAAAGGACAATTACAAACAG
GAATCGAATGCAACCGGCGCAGGAACACTGCCAGCGCATCAACAATATTTTCACCTGAATCAGGATATTC
TTCTAATACCTGGAATGCTGTTTTCCCGGGGATCGCAGTGGTGAGTAACCATGCATCATCAGGAGTACGG
ATAAAATGCTTGATGGTCGGAAGAGGCATAAATTCCGTCAGCCAGTTTAGTCTGACCATCTCATCTGTAA
CATCATTGGCAACGCTACCTTTGCCATGTTTCAGAAACAACTCTGGCGCATCGGGCTTCCCATACAATCG
ATAGATTGTCGCACCTGATTGCCCGACATTATCGCGAGCCCATTTATACCCATATAAATCAGCATCCATG
TTGGAATTTAATCGCGGCCTAGAGCAAGACGTTTCCCGTTGAATATGGCTCATAACACCCCTTGTATTAC
TGTTTATGTAAGCAGACAGTTTTATTGTTCATGACCAAAATCCCTTAACGTGAGTTTTCGTTCCACTGAG
CGTCAGACCCCGTAGAAAAGATCAAAGGATCTTCTTGAGATCCTTTTTTTCTGCGCGTAATCTGCTGCTT
GCAAACAAAAAAACCACCGCTACCAGCGGTGGTTTGTTTGCCGGATCAAGAGCTACCAACTCTTTTTCCG
AAGGTAACTGGCTTCAGCAGAGCGCAGATACCAAATACTGTCCTTCTAGTGTAGCCGTAGTTAGGCCACC
ACTTCAAGAACTCTGTAGCACCGCCTACATACCTCGCTCTGCTAATCCTGTTACCAGTGGCTGCTGCCAG
TGGCGATAAGTCGTGTCTTACCGGGTTGGACTCAAGACGATAGTTACCGGATAAGGCGCAGCGGTCGGGC
TGAACGGGGGGTTCGTGCACACAGCCCAGCTTGGAGCGAACGACCTACACCGAACTGAGATACCTACAGC
GTGAGCTATGAGAAAGCGCCACGCTTCCCGAAGGGAGAAAGGCGGACAGGTATCCGGTAAGCGGCAGGGT
CGGAACAGGAGAGCGCACGAGGGAGCTTCCAGGGGGAAACGCCTGGTATCTTTATAGTCCTGTCGGGTTT
CGCCACCTCTGACTTGAGCGTCGATTTTTGTGATGCTCGTCAGGGGGGCGGAGCCTATGGAAAAACGCCA
GCAACGCGGCCTTTTTACGGTTCCTGGCCTTTTGCTGGCCTTTTGCTCACATGTTCTTTCCTGCGTTATC
CCCTGATTCTGTGGATAACCGTATTACCGCCTTTGAGTGAGCTGATACCGCTCGCCGCAGCCGAACGACC
GAGCGCAGCGAGTCAGTGAGCGAGGAAGCGGAAGAGCGCCTGATGCGGTATTTTCTCCTTACGCATCTGT
GCGGTATTTCACACCGCAATGGTGCACTCTCAGTACAATCTGCTCTGATGCCGCATAGTTAAGCCAGTAT
ACACTCCGCTATCGCTACGTGACTGGGTCATGGCTGCGCCCCGACACCCGCCAACACCCGCTGACGCGCC
CTGACGGGCTTGTCTGCTCCCGGCATCCGCTTACAGACAAGCTGTGACCGTCTCCGGGAGCTGCATGTGT
CAGAGGTTTTCACCGTCATCACCGAAACGCGCGAGGCAGCTGCGGTAAAGCTCATCAGCGTGGTCGTGAA
GCGATTCACAGATGTCTGCCTGTTCATCCGCGTCCAGCTCGTTGAGTTTCTCCAGAAGCGTTAATGTCTG
GCTTCTGATAAAGCGGGCCATGTTAAGGGCGGTTTTTTCCTGTTTGGTCACTGATGCCTCCGTGTAAGGG
GGATTTCTGTTCATGGGGGTAATGATACCGATGAAACGAGAGAGGATGCTCACGATACGGGTTACTGATG
ATGAACATGCCCGGTTACTGGAACGTTGTGAGGGTAAACAACTGGCGGTATGGATGCGGCGGGACCAGAG
AAAAATCACTCAGGGTCAATGCCAGCGCTTCGTTAATACAGATGTAGGTGTTCCACAGGGTAGCCAGCAG
CATCCTGCGATGCAGATCCGGAACATAATGGTGCAGGGCGCTGACTTCCGCGTTTCCAGACTTTACGAAA
CACGGAAACCGAAGACCATTCATGTTGTTGCTCAGGTCGCAGACGTTTTGCAGCAGCAGTCGCTTCACGT
TCGCTCGCGTATCGGTGATTCATTCTGCTAACCAGTAAGGCAACCCCGCCAGCCTAGCCGGGTCCTCAAC
GACAGGAGCACGATCATGCGCACCCGTGGGGCCGCCATGCCGGCGATAATGGCCTGCTTCTCGCCGAAAC
GTTTGGTGGCGGGACCAGTGACGAAGGCTTGAGCGAGGGCGTGCAAGATTCCGAATACCGCAAGCGACAG
GCCGATCATCGTCGCGCTCCAGCGAAAGCGGTCCTCGCCGAAAATGACCCAGAGCGCTGCCGGCACCTGT
CCTACGAGTTGCATGATAAAGAAGACAGTCATAAGTGCGGCGACGATAGTCATGCCCCGCGCCCACCGGA
AGGAGCTGACTGGGTTGAAGGCTCTCAAGGGCATCGGTCGAGATCCCGGTGCCTAATGAGTGAGCTAACT
TACATTAATTGCGTTGCGCTCACTGCCCGCTTTCCAGTCGGGAAACCTGTCGTGCCAGCTGCATTAATGA
ATCGGCCAACGCGCGGGGAGAGGCGGTTTGCGTATTGGGCGCCAGGGTGGTTTTTCTTTTCACCAGTGAG
ACGGGCAACAGCTGATTGCCCTTCACCGCCTGGCCCTGAGAGAGTTGCAGCAAGCGGTCCACGCTGGTTT
GCCCCAGCAGGCGAAAATCCTGTTTGATGGTGGTTAACGGCGGGATATAACATGAGCTGTCTTCGGTATC
GTCGTATCCCACTACCGAGATATCCGCACCAACGCGCAGCCCGGACTCGGTAATGGCGCGCATTGCGCCC
AGCGCCATCTGATCGTTGGCAACCAGCATCGCAGTGGGAACGATGCCCTCATTCAGCATTTGCATGGTTT
GTTGAAAACCGGACATGGCACTCCAGTCGCCTTCCCGTTCCGCTATCGGCTGAATTTGATTGCGAGTGAG
ATATTTATGCCAGCCAGCCAGACGCAGACGCGCCGAGACAGAACTTAATGGGCCCGCTAACAGCGCGATT
TGCTGGTGACCCAATGCGACCAGATGCTCCACGCCCAGTCGCGTACCGTCTTCATGGGAGAAAATAATAC
TGTTGATGGGTGTCTGGTCAGAGACATCAAGAAATAACGCCGGAACATTAGTGCAGGCAGCTTCCACAGC
AATGGCATCCTGGTCATCCAGCGGATAGTTAATGATCAGCCCACTGACGCGTTGCGCGAGAAGATTGTGC
ACCGCCGCTTTACAGGCTTCGACGCCGCTTCGTTCTACCATCGACACCACCACGCTGGCACCCAGTTGAT
CGGCGCGAGATTTAATCGCCGCGACAATTTGCGACGGCGCGTGCAGGGCCAGACTGGAGGTGGCAACGCC
AATCAGCAACGACTGTTTGCCCGCCAGTTGTTGTGCCACGCGGTTGGGAATGTAATTCAGCTCCGCCATC
GCCGCTTCCACTTTTTCCCGCGTTTTCGCAGAAACGTGGCTGGCCTGGTTCACCACGCGGGAAACGGTCT
GATAAGAGACACCGGCATACTCTGCGACATCGTATAACGTTACTGGTTTCACATTCACCACCCTGAATTG
ACTCTCTTCCGGGCGCTATCATGCCATACCGCGAAAGGTTTTGCGCCATTCGATGGTGTCCGGGATCTCG
ACGCTCTCCCTTATGCGACTCCTGCATTAGGAAGCAGCCCAGTAGTAGGTTGAGGCCGTTGAGCACCGCC
GCCGCAAGGAATGGTGCATGCAAGGAGATGGCGCCCAACAGTCCCCCGGCCACGGGGCCTGCCACCATAC
CCACGCCGAAACAAGCGCTCATGAGCCCGAAGTGGCGAGCCCGATCTTCCCCATCGGTGATGTCGGCGAT
ATAGGCGCCAGCAACCGCACCTGTGGCGCCGGTGATGCCGGCCACGATGCGTCCGGCGTAGAGGATCGAG
ATCTCGATCCCGCGAAATTAATACGACTCACTATAGGGGAATTGTGAGCGGATAACAATTCCCCTCTAGA
AATAATTTTGTTTAACTTTAAGAAGGAGATATACCATGGGCAGCAGCCATCATCATCATCATCACAGCAG
CGGCCTGGTGCCGCGCGGCAGCCATATGGCGATGAAAGCGGTGTGCGTGCTGAAGGGCGACGGTCCGGTG
CAGGGAACCATCCACTTCGAGCAGAAGGCAAGCGGTGAACCAGTTGTGTTGTCAGGACAAATTACAGGAT
TAACTGAAGGCCTGCATGGGTTCCACGTCCATCAGTATGGGGACAATACACAAGGCTGTACCAGTGCAGG
ACCTCATTTTAATCCTCACTCTAAGAAACATGGTGGCCCGGCGGATGAAGAGAGGCATGTTGGAGACCTG
GGCAATGTGACTGCTGGAAAGGACGGTGTGGCCAATGTGTCCATTGAAGATCGTGTGATCTCACTCTCAG
GAGAGCATTCCATCATTGGCCGTACAATGGTGGTCCATGAGAAACAAGATGACTTGGGCAAAGGTGGAAA
TGAAGAAAGTACAAAGACTGGAAATGCTGGGAGCCGCTTGGCCTGTGGAGTGATTGGGATTGCGCAGTAA
CTCGAGCACCACCACCACCACCACTGAGATCCGGCTGCTAACAAAGCCCGAAAGGAAGCTGAGTTGGCTG
CTGCCACCGCTGAGCAATAACTAGCATAACCCCTTGGGGCCTCTAAACGGGTCTTGAGGGGTTTTTTGCT
GAAAGGAGGAACTATATCCGGAT
