>Addgene plasmid #117708 | pmSod1-Q42L-N’His | depositor partial sequence | sequence record 222132 | insert
TAATACGACTCACTATAGGGGAATTGTGAGCGGATAACAATTCCCCTCTAGAAATAATTTTGTTTAACTT
TAAGAAGGAGATATACCATGGGCAGCAGCCATCATCATCATCATCACAGCAGCGGCCTGGTGCCGCGCGG
CAGCCATATGGCGATGAAAGCGGTGTGCGTGCTGAAGGGCGACGGTCCGGTGCAGGGAACCATCCACTTC
GAGCAGAAGGCAAGCGGTGAACCAGTTGTGTTGTCAGGACAAATTACAGGATTAACTGAAGGCCTGCATG
GGTTCCACGTCCATCAGTATGGGGACAATACACAAGGCTGTACCAGTGCAGGACCTCATTTTAATCCTCA
CTCTAAGAAACATGGTGGCCCGGCGGATGAAGAGAGGCATGTTGGAGACCTGGGCAATGTGACTGCTGGA
AAGGACGCTGTGGCCAATGTGTCCATTGAAGATCGTGTGATCTCACTCTCAGGAGAGCATTCCATCATTG
GCCGTACAATGGTGGTCCATGAGAAACAAGATGACTTGGGCAAAGGTGGAAATGAAGAAAGTACAAAGAC
TGGAAATGCTGGGAGCCGCTTGGCCTGTGGAGTGATTGGGATTGCGCAGTAACTCGAGCACCACCACCAC
CACCACTGAGATCCGGCTGCTAACAAAGCCCGAAAGGAAGCTGAGTTGGCTGCTGCCACCGCTGAGCAAT
AACTAG
